Addgene plasmid #108078: MAC-tag-N
Purpose: Gateway compatible destination vectors containing StrepIII/HA/BioID
Depositing lab: Markku Varjosalo. Depositing organization: University of Helsinki, Institute of Biotechnology. Publication: An AP-MS- and BioID-compatible MAC-tag enables comprehensive mapping of protein interactions and subcellular localizations. Liu X, Salokas K, Tamene F, Jiu Y, Weldatsadik RG, Ohman T, Varjosalo M. Nat Commun. 2018 Mar 22;9(1):1188. doi: 10.1038/s41467-018-03523-2. PubMed 29568061.
Backbone
  Vector backbone: pcDNA5/FRT/TO
  Vector type: Mammalian Expression, Bacterial Expression
  Selectable markers: Hygromycin
Growth in bacteria
  Bacterial resistance: Chloramphenicol and Ampicillin, 25 & 100 μg/mL
  Growth temperature: 37°C
  Growth strain: ccdB Survival
  Copy number: High Copy
Gene/Insert
  Gene/Insert name: CCDB
  Insert size (bp): 306
  Entrez Gene: ccdB(letD) (a.k.a. D616_p97105, Fpla045)
  Tag / fusion protein: StrepIII-HA-BirA* (N terminal on backbone)
Terms and licenses: Academic/Nonprofit Terms; Industry Terms: Not Available to Industry
How to cite: MAC-tag-N was a gift from Markku Varjosalo (Addgene plasmid # 108078 ; http://n2t.net/addgene:108078 ; RRID:Addgene_108078)
