[The description below was written by a language model from this plasmid's Addgene catalogue record and pLannotate feature annotations shown in this document.]
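Description:
MAC-tag-N is a Gateway destination vector built on the pcDNA5/FRT/TO backbone for expressing mammalian proteins fused at their N terminus to the MAC-tag, a combined affinity-purification and proximity-labelling module. In bacteria it replicates from a high-copy ColE1/pUC-type origin and carries ampicillin resistance on the backbone and chloramphenicol resistance within the Gateway cassette. Because that cassette also encodes the gyrase-poisoning toxin CcdB, the empty vector must be maintained in a ccdB-tolerant strain. A fragment of the f1 origin is also annotated.

Expression is driven by the CMV enhancer/promoter followed by tet operator sequences, the arrangement that makes transcription tetracycline-inducible in cells expressing the Tet repressor. Downstream lies the tag reading frame, which the feature table orders as a BirA-derived biotin ligase (recorded in the catalogue as BirA*, the BioID enzyme), an HA epitope and Strep-tag II repeats (StrepIII). It runs directly into attR1, the CmR/ccdB counterselection cassette and attR2, and ends at a bGH polyadenylation signal. An LR reaction with an entry clone swaps the CmR/ccdB segment for the gene of interest, placing it in frame behind the tag, and loss of ccdB selects for recombinants in ordinary E. coli.

The backbone also has an FRT site immediately upstream of a hygromycin resistance gene with an SV40 poly(A) signal. The table shows no promoter directly before this gene. This is the design by which FLP-mediated integration into a genomic FRT locus activates the marker, giving isogenic stable lines. A single construct therefore supports both Strep-based affinity purification–mass spectrometry and BioID proximity biotinylation to map protein interactions and subcellular localization, with HA available for detection.
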