Features (pLannotate 1.2.2; 31 found; start..end, strand, type, name):
      1..380     +  enhancer       CMV enhancer: human cytomegalovirus immediate early enhancer
    381..584     +  promoter       CMV promoter: human cytomegalovirus (CMV) immediate early promoter
    586..605     +  promoter       PLtetO-1 promoter (fragment): modified phage lambda PL promoter with tet operator sites (Lutz and Bujard, 1997)
    607..626     +  promoter       PLtetO-1 promoter (fragment): modified phage lambda PL promoter with tet operator sites (Lutz and Bujard, 1997)
    634..667     +  promoter       TRE3GV promoter (fragment): 3rd-generation Tet-responsive promoter that can be activated by binding of Tet-On® 3G, optimized for retroviral and lentiviral vectors
    827..1789    +  CDS            birA: BIRA_ECOLI - Also known as bioR, dhbB. Experimental evidence at protein level: Swiss-Prot protein existence level 1. Acts both as a biotin--[acetyl-CoA-carboxylase] ligase and a biotin-operon repressor. In the presence of ATP, BirA activates biotin to form the BirA-biotinyl-5'-adenylate (BirA-bio-5'-AMP or holoBirA) complex. HoloBirA can either transfer the biotinyl moiety to the biotin carboxyl carrier protein (BCCP) subunit of acetyl-CoA carboxylase, or bind to the biotin operator site and inhibit transcription of the operon. From Escherichia coli (strain K12).
   1790..1815    +  CDS            3xHA (fragment): three tandem HA epitope tags
   1847..1866    +  CDS            Strep-Tag II (fragment): peptide that binds Strep-Tactin®, an engineered form of streptavidin
   1907..1929    +  CDS            Strep-Tag II (fragment): peptide that binds Strep-Tactin®, an engineered form of streptavidin
   1943..2067    +  protein_bind   attR1: mutant version of attR; recombination site for the Gateway® LR reaction LR Clonase™
   2092..2122    +  promoter       lac UV5 promoter: E. coli lac promoter with an "up" mutation
   2146..2175    +  promoter       cat promoter (fragment): promoter of the E. coli cat gene encoding chloramphenicol acetyltransferase
   2176..2835    +  CDS            CmR: chloramphenicol acetyltransferase; cat; confers resistance to chloramphenicol
   3014..3172    +  CDS            ccdA (fragment): CCDA_ECO57 - Also known as H, letA. Experimental evidence at protein level: Swiss-Prot protein existence level 1. Antitoxin component of a type II toxin-antitoxin (TA) system which inhibits the post-segregational killing (PSK) of plasmid-free cells, also referred to as a plasmid addiction system. Binds to and blocks the activity of CcdB; will also remove bound CcdB protein from the CcdB-GyrA complex by forming a CcdA-CcdB complex, a process termed rejuvenation. Functions as a transcriptional corepressor for the ccdAB operon, repression also requires CcdB (By similarity). From Escherichia coli
   3177..3479    +  CDS            ccdB: CCDB_ECOLI - Also known as G, letB, letD. Experimental evidence at protein level: Swiss-Prot protein existence level 1. Toxic component of a type II toxin-antitoxin (TA) system, functioning in plasmid maintainence. Responsible for the post- segregational killing (PSK) of plasmid-free cells, also referred to as a plasmid addiction system. Half-life of over 2 hours. Cell killing by CcdB is accompanied by filamentation, defects in chromosome and plasmid segregation, defects in cell division, formation of anucleate cells, decreased DNA synthesis and plasmid loss. Interferes with the activity of DN
   3523..3647    -  protein_bind   attR2: mutant version of attR; recombination site for the Gateway® LR reaction LR Clonase™
   3691..3915    +  polyA_signal   bGH poly(A) signal: bovine growth hormone polyadenylation signal
   3919..3940    +  promoter       SV40 promoter (fragment): SV40 enhancer and early promoter
   3961..4194    +  rep_origin     f1 ori (fragment) (sequence partly withheld): f1 bacteriophage origin of replication; arrow indicates direction of (+) strand synthesis
   4199..4246    +  protein_bind   FRT: FLP-mediated recombination occurs in the 8-bp core sequence TCTAGAAA (Turan and Bode, 2011). FLP recombinase from the Saccharomyces cerevisiae 2μ plasmid
   4254..5276    +  CDS            HygR: aminoglycoside phosphotransferase from E. coli; aph(4)-Ia; confers resistance to hygromycin
   5286..5411    +  CDS            ble (fragment): BLE_KLEPN - Experimental evidence at protein level: Swiss-Prot protein existence level 1. Binding protein with a strong affinity to the bleomycin family of antibiotics. Binds to CL990; an antimitotic-antibiotic compound. From Klebsiella pneumoniae.
   5406..5527    +  polyA_signal   SV40 poly(A) signal: SV40 polyadenylation signal
   5600..5616    -  protein_bind   lac operator: The lac repressor binds to the lac operator to inhibit transcription in E. coli. This inhibition can be relieved by adding lactose or isopropyl-β-D-thiogalactopyranoside (IPTG). lac repressor encoded by lacI
   5624..5654    -  promoter       lac promoter: promoter for the E. coli lac operon
   5669..5690    -  protein_bind   CAP binding site: CAP binding activates transcription in the presence of cAMP. E. coli catabolite activator protein
   5703..5795    -  CDS            lacI (fragment): lac repressor; lacI; The lac repressor binds to the lac operator to inhibit transcription in E. coli. This inhibition can be relieved by adding lactose or isopropyl-β-D-thiogalactopyranoside (IPTG).
   5978..6566    -  rep_origin     ori: high-copy-number ColE1/pMB1/pBR322/pUC origin of replication
   6737..7597    -  CDS            AmpR: β-lactamase; bla; confers resistance to ampicillin, carbenicillin, and related antibiotics
   7598..7702    -  promoter       AmpR promoter: bla
   7761..7813    -  misc_feature   bom (fragment): basis of mobility region from pBR322
>Addgene plasmid #108078 | MAC-tag-N | addgene full sequence | sequence record 263596 | Addgene NGS Result
GACATTGATTATTGACTAGTTATTAATAGTAATCAATTACGGGGTCATTAGTTCATAGCCCATATATGGA
GTTCCGCGTTACATAACTTACGGTAAATGGCCCGCCTGGCTGACCGCCCAACGACCCCCGCCCATTGACG
TCAATAATGACGTATGTTCCCATAGTAACGCCAATAGGGACTTTCCATTGACGTCAATGGGTGGAGTATT
TACGGTAAACTGCCCACTTGGCAGTACATCAAGTGTATCATATGCCAAGTACGCCCCCTATTGACGTCAA
TGACGGTAAATGGCCCGCCTGGCATTATGCCCAGTACATGACCTTATGGGACTTTCCTACTTGGCAGTAC
ATCTACGTATTAGTCATCGCTATTACCATGGTGATGCGGTTTTGGCAGTACATCAATGGGCGTGGATAGC
GGTTTGACTCACGGGGATTTCCAAGTCTCCACCCCATTGACGTCAATGGGAGTTTGTTTTGGCACCAAAA
TCAACGGGACTTTCCAAAATGTCGTAACAACTCCGCCCCATTGACGCAAATGGGCGGTAGGCGTGTACGG
TGGGAGGTCTATATAAGCAGAGCTCTCCCTATCAGTGATAGAGATCTCCCTATCAGTGATAGAGATCGTC
GACGAGCTCGTTTAGTGAACCGTCAGATCGCCTGGAGACGCCATCCACGCTGTTTTGACCTCCATAGAAG
ACACCGGGACCGATCCAGCCTCCGGACTCTAGCGTTTAAACTTAAGCTTGGTACCGAGCTCGGATCCACT
AGTCCAGTGTGGTGGAATTCTGCAGATATCCAGCACAGTGGCGGCCGCTCGAGACCATGAAGGACAACAC
CGTGCCCCTGAAGCTGATCGCCCTGCTGGCCAACGGCGAGTTCCACTCTGGCGAGCAGCTGGGCGAGACA
CTGGGCATGAGCAGAGCCGCCATCAACAAGCACATCCAGACCCTGCGGGACTGGGGCGTGGACGTGTTCA
CAGTGCCCGGCAAGGGCTACAGCCTGCCCGAGCCCATCCAGCTGCTGAACGCCAAGCAGATCCTGGGCCA
GCTGGATGGCGGATCTGTGGCCGTGCTGCCCGTGATCGACAGCACCAACCAGTATCTGCTCGACCGGATC
GGCGAGCTGAAGTCCGGCGACGCCTGTATCGCCGAGTACCAGCAGGCCGGCAGAGGCGGCAGGGGCAGAA
AGTGGTTCAGCCCCTTCGGCGCCAACCTGTACCTGAGCATGTTCTGGAGACTGGAACAGGGCCCAGCCGC
CGCTATTGGCCTGAGCCTGGTCATCGGCATCGTGATGGCCGAGGTGCTGCGGAAGCTGGGCGCCGACAAA
GTGCGCGTGAAGTGGCCCAACGACCTGTATCTGCAGGACCGGAAGCTGGCCGGCATCCTGGTGGAACTGA
CCGGCAAAACAGGCGACGCCGCCCAGATCGTGATCGGCGCTGGCATCAACATGGCCATGCGGCGGGTGGA
AGAGAGCGTGGTCAACCAGGGCTGGATCACCCTGCAGGAAGCCGGCATCAACCTGGACCGGAACACCCTG
GCCGCCATGCTGATCAGAGAGCTGAGAGCCGCCCTGGAACTGTTCGAGCAGGAAGGCCTGGCCCCCTACC
TGAGCAGATGGGAGAAGCTGGACAACTTCATCAACCGGCCCGTGAAACTGATCATCGGCGACAAAGAGAT
CTTCGGCATCAGCCGGGGCATCGACAAGCAGGGGGCCCTGCTCCTGGAACAGGACGGCATCATCAAGCCC
TGGATGGGCGGCGAGATCAGCCTGCGGAGCGCCGAGAAGTACCCATACGATGTTCCTGACTATGCCGGTA
CCGAGCTCGGATCCACCATGGCTAGCTGGAGCCACCCGCAGTTCGAGAAAGGTGGAGGTTCCGGAGGTGG
ATCGGGAGGTGGATCGTGGAGCCACCCGCAGTTCGAAAAAGCGGCCGATATCACAAGTTTGTACAAAAAA
GCTGAACGAGAAACGTAAAATGATATAAATATCAATATATTAAATTAGATTTTGCATAAAAAACAGACTA
CATAATACTGTAAAACACAACATATCCAGTCACTATGGCGGCCGCATTAGGCACCCCAGGCTTTACACTT
TATGCTTCCGGCTCGTATAATGTGTGGATTTTGAGTTAGGATCCGTCGAGATTTTCAGGAGCTAAGGAAG
CTAAAATGGAGAAAAAAATCACTGGATATACCACCGTTGATATATCCCAATGGCATCGTAAAGAACATTT
TGAGGCATTTCAGTCAGTTGCTCAATGTACCTATAACCAGACCGTTCAGCTGGATATTACGGCCTTTTTA
AAGACCGTAAAGAAAAATAAGCACAAGTTTTATCCGGCCTTTATTCACATTCTTGCCCGCCTGATGAATG
CTCATCCGGAATTCCGTATGGCAATGAAAGACGGTGAGCTGGTGATATGGGATAGTGTTCACCCTTGTTA
CACCGTTTTCCATGAGCAAACTGAAACGTTTTCATCGCTCTGGAGTGAATACCACGACGATTTCCGGCAG
TTTCTACACATATATTCGCAAGATGTGGCGTGTTACGGTGAAAACCTGGCCTATTTCCCTAAAGGGTTTA
TTGAGAATATGTTTTTCGTCTCAGCCAATCCCTGGGTGAGTTTCACCAGTTTTGATTTAAACGTGGCCAA
TATGGACAACTTCTTCGCCCCCGTTTTCACCATGGGCAAATATTATACGCAAGGCGACAAGGTGCTGATG
CCGCTGGCGATTCAGGTTCATCATGCCGTTTGTGATGGCTTCCATGTCGGCAGAATGCTTAATGAATTAC
AACAGTACTGCGATGAGTGGCAGGGCGGGGCGTAAACGCGTGGATCCGGCTTACTAAAAGCCAGATAACA
GTATGCGTATTTGCGCGCTGATTTTTGCGGTATAAGAATATATACTGATATGTATACCCGAAGTATGTCA
AAAAGAGGTATGCTATGAAGCAGCGTATTACAGTGACAGTTGACAGCGACAGCTATCAGTTGCTCAAGGC
ATATATGATGTCAATATCTCCGGTCTGGTAAGCACAACCATGCAGAATGAAGCCCGTCGTCTGCGTGCCG
AACGCTGGAAAGCGGAAAATCAGGAAGGGATGGCTGAGGTCGCCCGGTTTATTGAAATGAACGGCTCTTT
TGCTGACGAGAACAGGGGCTGGTGAAATGCAGTTTAAGGTTTACACCTATAAAAGAGAGAGCCGTTATCG
TCTGTTTGTGGATGTACAGAGTGATATTATTGACACGCCCGGGCGACGGATGGTGATCCCCCTGGCCAGT
GCACGTCTGCTGTCAGATAAAGTCTCCCGTGAACTTTACCCGGTGGTGCATATCGGGGATGAAAGCTGGC
GCATGATGACCACCGATATGGCCAGTGTGCCGGTCTCCGTTATCGGGGAAGAAGTGGCTGATCTCAGCCA
CCGCGAAAATGACATCAAAAACGCCATTAACCTGATGTTCTGGGGAATATAAATGTCAGGCTCCCTTATA
CACAGCCAGTCTGCAGGTCGACCATAGTGACTGGATATGTTGTGTTTTACAGTATTATGTAGTCTGTTTT
TTATGCAAAATCTAATTTAATATATTGATATTTATATCATTTTACGTTTCTCGTTCAGCTTTCTTGTACA
AAGTGGTGACGTAAGCTAGGGGCCCGTTTAAACCCGCTGATCAGCCTCGACTGTGCCTTCTAGTTGCCAG
CCATCTGTTGTTTGCCCCTCCCCCGTGCCTTCCTTGACCCTGGAAGGTGCCACTCCCACTGTCCTTTCCT
AATAAAATGAGGAAATTGCATCGCATTGTCTGAGTAGGTGTCATTCTATTCTGGGGGGTGGGGTGGGGCA
GGACAGCAAGGGGGAGGATTGGGAAGACAATAGCAGGCATGCTGGGGATGCGGTGGGCTCTATGGCTTCT
GAGGCGGAAAGAACCAGCTGGGGCTCTAGGGGGTATCCCC
[124 nt withheld, positions 3961-4084]
C
[91 nt withheld, positions 4086-4176]
AGGGTGATGGTTCACGTACCTAGAAGTTCCTATTCCGAAGTTCCTATTCTCTAGAAAGTATAGGAACTTC
CTTGGCCAAAAAGCCTGAACTCACCGCGACGTCTGTCGAGAAGTTTCTGATCGAAAAGTTCGACAGCGTC
TCCGACCTGATGCAGCTCTCGGAGGGCGAAGAATCTCGTGCTTTCAGCTTCGATGTAGGAGGGCGTGGAT
ATGTCCTGCGGGTAAATAGCTGCGCCGATGGTTTCTACAAAGATCGTTATGTTTATCGGCACTTTGCATC
GGCCGCGCTCCCGATTCCGGAAGTGCTTGACATTGGGGAATTCAGCGAGAGCCTGACCTATTGCATCTCC
CGCCGTGCACAGGGTGTCACGTTGCAAGACCTGCCTGAAACCGAACTGCCCGCTGTTCTGCAGCCGGTCG
CGGAGGCCATGGATGCGATCGCTGCGGCCGATCTTAGCCAGACGAGCGGGTTCGGCCCATTCGGACCGCA
AGGAATCGGTCAATACACTACATGGCGTGATTTCATATGCGCGATTGCTGATCCCCATGTGTATCACTGG
CAAACTGTGATGGACGACACCGTCAGTGCGTCCGTCGCGCAGGCTCTCGATGAGCTGATGCTTTGGGCCG
AGGACTGCCCCGAAGTCCGGCACCTCGTGCACGCGGATTTCGGCTCCAACAATGTCCTGACGGACAATGG
CCGCATAACAGCGGTCATTGACTGGAGCGAGGCGATGTTCGGGGATTCCCAATACGAGGTCGCCAACATC
TTCTTCTGGAGGCCGTGGTTGGCTTGTATGGAGCAGCAGACGCGCTACTTCGAGCGGAGGCATCCGGAGC
TTGCAGGATCGCCGCGGCTCCGGGCGTATATGCTCCGCATTGGTCTTGACCAACTCTATCAGAGCTTGGT
TGACGGCAATTTCGATGATGCAGCTTGGGCGCAGGGTCGATGCGACGCAATCGTCCGATCCGGAGCCGGG
ACTGTCGGGCGTACACAAATCGCCCGCAGAAGCGCGGCCGTCTGGACCGATGGCTGTGTAGAAGTACTCG
CCGATAGTGGAAACCGACGCCCCAGCACTCGTCCGAGGGCAAAGGAATAGCACGTACTACGAGATTTCGA
TTCCACCGCCGCCTTCTATGAAAGGTTGGGCTTCGGAATCGTTTTCCGGGACGCCGGCTGGATGATCCTC
CAGCGCGGGGATCTCATGCTGGAGTTCTTCGCCCACCCCAACTTGTTTATTGCAGCTTATAATGGTTACA
AATAAAGCAATAGCATCACAAATTTCACAAATAAAGCATTTTTTTCACTGCATTCTAGTTGTGGTTTGTC
CAAACTCATCAATGTATCTTATCATGTCTGTATACCGTCGACCTCTAGCTAGAGCTTGGCGTAATCATGG
TCATAGCTGTTTCCTGTGTGAAATTGTTATCCGCTCACAATTCCACACAACATACGAGCCGGAAGCATAA
AGTGTAAAGCCTGGGGTGCCTAATGAGTGAGCTAACTCACATTAATTGCGTTGCGCTCACTGCCCGCTTT
CCAGTCGGGAAACCTGTCGTGCCAGCTGCATTAATGAATCGGCCAACGCGCGGGGAGAGGCGGTTTGCGT
ATTGGGCGCTCTTCCGCTTCCTCGCTCACTGACTCGCTGCGCTCGGTCGTTCGGCTGCGGCGAGCGGTAT
CAGCTCACTCAAAGGCGGTAATACGGTTATCCACAGAATCAGGGGATAACGCAGGAAAGAACATGTGAGC
AAAAGGCCAGCAAAAGGCCAGGAACCGTAAAAAGGCCGCGTTGCTGGCGTTTTTCCATAGGCTCCGCCCC
CCTGACGAGCATCACAAAAATCGACGCTCAAGTCAGAGGTGGCGAAACCCGACAGGACTATAAAGATACC
AGGCGTTTCCCCCTGGAAGCTCCCTCGTGCGCTCTCCTGTTCCGACCCTGCCGCTTACCGGATACCTGTC
CGCCTTTCTCCCTTCGGGAAGCGTGGCGCTTTCTCATAGCTCACGCTGTAGGTATCTCAGTTCGGTGTAG
GTCGTTCGCTCCAAGCTGGGCTGTGTGCACGAACCCCCCGTTCAGCCCGACCGCTGCGCCTTATCCGGTA
ACTATCGTCTTGAGTCCAACCCGGTAAGACACGACTTATCGCCACTGGCAGCAGCCACTGGTAACAGGAT
TAGCAGAGCGAGGTATGTAGGCGGTGCTACAGAGTTCTTGAAGTGGTGGCCTAACTACGGCTACACTAGA
AGAACAGTATTTGGTATCTGCGCTCTGCTGAAGCCAGTTACCTTCGGAAAAAGAGTTGGTAGCTCTTGAT
CCGGCAAACAAACCACCGCTGGTAGCGGTGGTTTTTTTGTTTGCAAGCAGCAGATTACGCGCAGAAAAAA
AGGATCTCAAGAAGATCCTTTGATCTTTTCTACGGGGTCTGACGCTCAGTGGAACGAAAACTCACGTTAA
GGGATTTTGGTCATGAGATTATCAAAAAGGATCTTCACCTAGATCCTTTTAAATTAAAAATGAAGTTTTA
AATCAATCTAAAGTATATATGAGTAAACTTGGTCTGACAGTTACCAATGCTTAATCAGTGAGGCACCTAT
CTCAGCGATCTGTCTATTTCGTTCATCCATAGTTGCCTGACTCCCCGTCGTGTAGATAACTACGATACGG
GAGGGCTTACCATCTGGCCCCAGTGCTGCAATGATACCGCGAGACCCACGCTCACCGGCTCCAGATTTAT
CAGCAATAAACCAGCCAGCCGGAAGGGCCGAGCGCAGAAGTGGTCCTGCAACTTTATCCGCCTCCATCCA
GTCTATTAATTGTTGCCGGGAAGCTAGAGTAAGTAGTTCGCCAGTTAATAGTTTGCGCAACGTTGTTGCC
ATTGCTACAGGCATCGTGGTGTCACGCTCGTCGTTTGGTATGGCTTCATTCAGCTCCGGTTCCCAACGAT
CAAGGCGAGTTACATGATCCCCCATGTTGTGCAAAAAAGCGGTTAGCTCCTTCGGTCCTCCGATCGTTGT
CAGAAGTAAGTTGGCCGCAGTGTTATCACTCATGGTTATGGCAGCACTGCATAATTCTCTTACTGTCATG
CCATCCGTAAGATGCTTTTCTGTGACTGGTGAGTACTCAACCAAGTCATTCTGAGAATAGTGTATGCGGC
GACCGAGTTGCTCTTGCCCGGCGTCAATACGGGATAATACCGCGCCACATAGCAGAACTTTAAAAGTGCT
CATCATTGGAAAACGTTCTTCGGGGCGAAAACTCTCAAGGATCTTACCGCTGTTGAGATCCAGTTCGATG
TAACCCACTCGTGCACCCAACTGATCTTCAGCATCTTTTACTTTCACCAGCGTTTCTGGGTGAGCAAAAA
CAGGAAGGCAAAATGCCGCAAAAAAGGGAATAAGGGCGACACGGAAATGTTGAATACTCATACTCTTCCT
TTTTCAATATTATTGAAGCATTTATCAGGGTTATTGTCTCATGAGCGGATACATATTTGAATGTATTTAG
AAAAATAAACAAATAGGGGTTCCGCGCACATTTCCCCGAAAAGTGCCACCTGACGTCGACGGATCGGGAG
ATCTCCCGATCCCCTATGGTGCACTCTCAGTACAATCTGCTCTGATGCCGCATAGTTAAGCCAGTATCTG
CTCCCTGCTTGTGTGTTGGAGGTCGCTGAGTAGTGCGCGAGCAAAATTTAAGCTACAACAAGGCAAGGCT
TGACCGACAATTGCATGAAGAATCTGCTTAGGGTTAGGCGTTTTGCGCTGCTTCGCGATGTACGGGCCAG
ATATACGCGTT
